>Addgene plasmid #86348 | PX458_NFIL3_1 | addgene partial sequence | sequence record 170899 | Addgene Partial NGS Result
GACTATAAGGACCACGACGGAGACTACAAGGATCATGATATTGATTACAAAGACGATGACGATAAGATGG
CCCCAAAGAAGAAGCGGAAGGTCGGTATCCACGGAGTCCCAGCAGCCGACAAGAAGTACAGCATCGGCCT
GGACATCGGCACCAACTCTGTGGGCTGGGCCGTGATCACCGACGAGTACAAGGTGCCCAGCAAGAAATTC
AAGGTGCTGGGCAACACCGACCGGCACAGCATCAAGAAGAACCTGATCGGAGCCCTGCTGTTCGACAGCG
GCGAAACAGCCGAGGCCACCCGGCTGAAGAGAACCGCCAGAAGAAGATACACCAGACGGAAGAACCGGAT
CTGCTATCTGCAAGAGATCTTCAGCAACGAGATGGCCAAGGTGGACGACAGCTTCTTCCACAGACTGGAA
GAGTCCTTCCTGGTGGAAGAGGATAAGAAGCACGAGCGGCACCCCATCTTCGGCAACATCGTGGACGAGG
TGGCCTACCACGAGAAGTACCCCACCATCTACCACCTGAGAAAGAAACTGGTGGACAGCACCGACAAGGC
CGACCTGCGGCTGATCTATCTGGCCCTGGCCCACATGATCAAGTTCCGGGGCCACTTCCTGATCGAGGGC
GACCTGAACCCCGACAACAGCGACGTGGACAAGCTGTTCATCCAGCTGGTGCAGACCTACAACCAGCTGT
TCGAGGAAAACCCCATCAACGCCAGCGGCGTGGACGCCAAGGCCATCCTGTCTGCCAGACTGAGCAAGAG
CAGACGGCTGGAAAATCTGATCGCCCAGCTGCCCGGCGAGAAGAAGAATGGCCTGTTCGGAAACCTGATT
GCCCTGAGCCTGGGCCTGACCCCCAACTTCAAGAGCAACTTCGACCTGGCCGAGGATGCCAAACTGCAGC
TGAGCAAGGACACCTACGACGACGACCTGGACAACCTGCTGGCCCAGATCGGCGACCAGTACGCCGACCT
GTTTCTGGCCGCCAAGAACCTGTCCGACGCCATCCTGCTGAGCGACATCCTGAGAGTGAACACCGAGATC
ACCAAGGCCCCCCTGAGCGCCTCTATGATCAAGAGATACGACGAGCACCACCAGGACCTGACCCTGCTGA
AAGCTCTCGTGCGGCAGCAGCTGCCTGAGAAGTACAAAGAGATTTTCTTCGACCAGAGCAAGAACGGCTA
CGCCGGCTACATTGACGGCGGAGCCAGCCAGGAAGAGTTCTACAAGTTCATCAAGCCCATCCTGGAAAAG
ATGGACGGCACCGAGGAACTGCTCGTGAAGCTGAACAGAGAGGACCTGCTGCGGAAGCAGCGGACCTTCG
ACAACGGCAGCATCCCCCACCAGATCCACCTGGGAGAGCTGCACGCCATTCTGCGGCGGCAGGAAGATTT
TTACCCATTCCTGAAGGACAACCGGGAAAAGATCGAGAAGATCCTGACCTTCCGCATCCCCTACTACGTG
GGCCCTCTGGCCAGGGGAAACAGCAGATTCGCCTGGATGACCAGAAAGAGCGAGGAAACCATCACCCCCT
GGAACTTCGAGGAAGTGGTGGACAAGGGCGCTTCCGCCCAGAGCTTCATCGAGCGGATGACCAACTTCGA
TAAGAACCTGCCCAACGAGAAGGTGCTGCCCAAGCACAGCCTGCTGTACGAGTACTTCACCGTGTATAAC
GAGCTGACCAAAGTGAAATACGTGACCGAGGGAATGAGAAAGCCCGCCTTCCTGAGCGGCGAGCAGAAAA
AGGCCATCGTGGACCTGCTGTTCAAGACCAACCGGAAAGTGACCGTGAAGCAGCTGAAAGAGGACTACTT
CAAGAAAATCGAGTGCTTCGACTCCGTGGAAATCTCCGGCGTGGAAGATCGGTTCAACGCCTCCCTGGGC
ACATACCACGATCTGCTGAAAATTATCAAGGACAAGGACTTCCTGGACAATGAGGAAAACGAGGACATTC
TGGAAGATATCGTGCTGACCCTGACACTGTTTGAGGACAGAGAGATGATCGAGGAACGGCTGAAAACCTA
TGCCCACCTGTTCGACGACAAAGTGATGAAGCAGCTGAAGCGGCGGAGATACACCGGCTGGGGCAGGCTG
AGCCGGAAGCTGATCAACGGCATCCGGGACAAGCAGTCCGGCAAGACAATCCTGGATTTCCTGAAGTCCG
ACGGCTTCGCCAACAGAAACTTCATGCAGCTGATCCACGACGACAGCCTGACCTTTAAAGAGGACATCCA
GAAAGCCCAGGTGTCCGGCCAGGGCGATAGCCTGCACGAGCACATTGCCAATCTGGCCGGCAGCCCCGCC
ATTAAGAAGGGCATCCTGCAGACAGTGAAGGTGGTGGACGAGCTCGTGAAAGTGATGGGCCGGCACAAGC
CCGAGAACATCGTGATCGAAATGGCCAGAGAGAACCAGACCACCCAGAAGGGACAGAAGAACAGCCGCGA
GAGAATGAAGCGGATCGAAGAGGGCATCAAAGAGCTGGGCAGCCAGATCCTGAAAGAACACCCCGTGGAA
AACACCCAGCTGCAGAACGAGAAGCTGTACCTGTACTACCTGCAGAATGGGCGGGATATGTACGTGGACC
AGGAACTGGACATCAACCGGCTGTCCGACTACGATGTGGACCATATCGTGCCTCAGAGCTTTCTGAAGGA
CGACTCCATCGACAACAAGGTGCTGACCAGAAGCGACAAGAACCGGGGCAAGAGCGACAACGTGCCCTCC
GAAGAGGTCGTGAAGAAGATGAAGAACTACTGGCGGCAGCTGCTGAACGCCAAGCTGATTACCCAGAGAA
AGTTCGACAATCTGACCAAGGCCGAGAGAGGCGGCCTGAGCGAACTGGATAAGGCCGGCTTCATCAAGAG
ACAGCTGGTGGAAACCCGGCAGATCACAAAGCACGTGGCACAGATCCTGGACTCCCGGATGAACACTAAG
TACGACGAGAATGACAAGCTGATCCGGGAAGTGAAAGTGATCACCCTGAAGTCCAAGCTGGTGTCCGATT
TCCGGAAGGATTTCCAGTTTTACAAAGTGCGCGAGATCAACAACTACCACCACGCCCACGACGCCTACCT
GAACGCCGTCGTGGGAACCGCCCTGATCAAAAAGTACCCTAAGCTGGAAAGCGAGTTCGTGTACGGCGAC
TACAAGGTGTACGACGTGCGGAAGATGATCGCCAAGAGCGAGCAGGAAATCGGCAAGGCTACCGCCAAGT
ACTTCTTCTACAGCAACATCATGAACTTTTTCAAGACCGAGATTACCCTGGCCAACGGCGAGATCCGGAA
GCGGCCTCTGATCGAGACAAACGGCGAAACCGGGGAGATCGTGTGGGATAAGGGCCGGGATTTTGCCACC
GTGCGGAAAGTGCTGAGCATGCCCCAAGTGAATATCGTGAAAAAGACCGAGGTGCAGACAGGCGGCTTCA
GCAAAGAGTCTATCCTGCCCAAGAGGAACAGCGATAAGCTGATCGCCAGAAAGAAGGACTGGGACCCTAA
GAAGTACGGCGGCTTCGACAGCCCCACCGTGGCCTATTCTGTGCTGGTGGTGGCCAAAGTGGAAAAGGGC
AAGTCCAAGAAACTGAAGAGTGTGAAAGAGCTGCTGGGGATCACCATCATGGAAAGAAGCAGCTTCGAGA
AGAATCCCATCGACTTTCTGGAAGCCAAGGGCTACAAAGAAGTGAAAAAGGACCTGATCATCAAGCTGCC
TAAGTACTCCCTGTTCGAGCTGGAAAACGGCCGGAAGAGAATGCTGGCCTCTGCCGGCGAACTGCAGAAG
GGAAACGAACTGGCCCTGCCCTCCAAATATGTGAACTTCCTGTACCTGGCCAGCCACTATGAGAAGCTGA
AGGGCTCCCCCGAGGATAATGAGCAGAAACAGCTGTTTGTGGAACAGCACAAGCACTACCTGGACGAGAT
CATCGAGCAGATCAGCGAGTTCTCCAAGAGAGTGATCCTGGCCGACGCTAATCTGGACAAAGTGCTGTCC
GCCTACAACAAGCACCGGGATAAGCCCATCAGAGAGCAGGCCGAGAATATCATCCACCTGTTTACCCTGA
CCAATCTGGGAGCCCCTGCCGCCTTCAAGTACTTTGACACCACCATCGACCGGAAGAGGTACACCAGCAC
CAAAGAGGTGCTGGACGCCACCCTGATCCACCAGAGCATCACCGGCCTGTACGAGACACGGATCGACCTG
TCTCAGCTGGGAGGCGACAAAAGGCCGGCGGCCACGAAAAAGGCCGGCCAGGCAAAAAAGAAAAAGGAAT
TCGGCAGTGGAGAGGGCAGAGGAAGTCTGCTAACATGCGGTGACGTCGAGGAGAATCCTGGCCCAGTGAG
CAAGGGCGAGGAGCTGTTCACCGGGGTGGTGCCCATCCTGGTCGAGCTGGACGGCGACGTAAACGGCCAC
AAGTTCAGCGTGTCCGGCGAGGGCGAGGGCGATGCCACCTACGGCAAGCTGACCCTGAAGTTCATCTGCA
CCACCGGCAAGCTGCCCGTGCCCTGGCCCACCCTCGTGACCACCCTGACCTACGGCGTGCAGTGCTTCAG
CCGCTACCCCGACCACATGAAGCAGCACGACTTCTTCAAGTCCGCCATGCCCGAAGGCTACGTCCAGGAG
CGCACCATCTTCTTCAAGGACGACGGCAACTACAAGACCCGCGCCGAGGTGAAGTTCGAGGGCGACACCC
TGGTGAACCGCATCGAGCTGAAGGGCATCGACTTCAAGGAGGACGGCAACATCCTGGGGCACAAGCTGGA
GTACAACTACAACAGCCACAACGTCTATATCATGGCCGACAAGCAGAAGAACGGCATCAAGGTGAACTTC
AAGATCCGCCACAACATCGAGGACGGCAGCGTGCAGCTCGCCGACCACTACCAGCAGAACACCCCCATCG
GCGACGGCCCCGTGCTGCTGCCCGACAACCACTACCTGAGCACCCAGTCCGCCCTGAGCAAAGACCCCAA
CGAGAAGCGCGATCACATGGTCCTGCTGGAGTTCGTGACCGCCGCCGGGATCACTCTCGGCATGGACGAG
CTGTACAAGGAATTCTAACTAGAGCTCGCTGATCAGCCTCGACTGTGCCTTCTAGTTGCCAGCCATCTGT
TGTTTGCCCCTCCCCCGTGCCTTCCTTGACCCTGGAAGGTGCCACTCCCACTGTCCTTTCCTAATAAAAT
GAGGAAATTGCATCGCATTGTCTGAGTAGGTGTCATTCTATTCTGGGGGGTGGGGTGGGGCAGGACAGCA
AGGGGGAGGATTGGGAAGAGAATAGCAGGCATGCTGGGGAGCGGCCGCAGGAACCCCTAGTGATGGAGTT
GGCCACTCCCTCTCTGCGCGCTCGCTCGCTCACTGAGGCCGGGCGACCAAAGGTCGCCCGACGCCCGGGC
TTTGCCCGGGCGGCCTCAGTGAGCGAGCGAGCGCGCAGCTGCCTGCAGGGGCGCCTGATGCGGTATTTTC
TCCTTACGCATCTGTGCGGTATTTCACACCGCATA
[95 nt withheld, positions 5496-5590]
T
[46 nt withheld, positions 5592-5637]
C
[141 nt withheld, positions 5639-5779]
CCTTTGACGTTGGAGTCCACGTTCTTT
[37 nt withheld, positions 5807-5843]
ACTCTATCTCGGGCTATTCTTTTGATTTATAAGGGATTTTGCCGATTTCGGTCTATTGGTTAAAAAATGA
GCTGATTTAACAAAAATTTAACGCGAATTTTAACAAAATATTAACGTTTACAATTTTATGGTGCACTCTC
AGTACAATCTGCTCTGATGCCGCATAGTTAAGCCAGCCCCGACACCCGCCAACACCCGCTGACGCGCCCT
GACGGGCTTGTCTGCTCCCGGCATCCGCTTACAGACAAGCTGTGACCGTCTCCGGGAGCTGCATGTGTCA
GAGGTTTTCACCGTCATCACCGAAACGCGCGAGACGAAAGGGCCTCGTGATACGCCTATTTTTATAGGTT
AATGTCATGATAATAATGGTTTCTTAGACGTCAGGTGGCACTTTTCGGGGAAATGTGCGCGGAACCCCTA
TTTGTTTATTTTTCTAAATACATTCAAATATGTATCCGCTCATGAGACAATAACCCTGATAAATGCTTCA
ATAATATTGAAAAAGGAAGAGTATGAGTATTCAACATTTCCGTGTCGCCCTTATTCCCTTTTTTGCGGCA
TTTTGCCTTCCTGTTTTTGCTCACCCAGAAACGCTGGTGAAAGTAAAAGATGCTGAAGATCAGTTGGGTG
CACGAGTGGGTTACATCGAACTGGATCTCAACAGCGGTAAGATCCTTGAGAGTTTTCGCCCCGAAGAACG
TTTTCCAATGATGAGCACTTTTAAAGTTCTGCTATGTGGCGCGGTATTATCCCGTATTGACGCCGGGCAA
GAGCAACTCGGTCGCCGCATACACTATTCTCAGAATGACTTGGTTGAGTACTCACCAGTCACAGAAAAGC
ATCTTACGGATGGCATGACAGTAAGAGAATTATGCAGTGCTGCCATAACCATGAGTGATAACACTGCGGC
CAACTTACTTCTGACAACGATCGGAGGACCGAAGGAGCTAACCGCTTTTTTGCACAACATGGGGGATCAT
GTAACTCGCCTTGATCGTTGGGAACCGGAGCTGAATGAAGCCATACCAAACGACGAGCGTGACACCACGA
TGCCTGTAGCAATGGCAACAACGTTGCGCAAACTATTAACTGGCGAACTACTTACTCTAGCTTCCCGGCA
ACAATTAATAGACTGGATGGAGGCGGATAAAGTTGCAGGACCACTTCTGCGCTCGGCCCTTCCGGCTGGC
TGGTTTATTGCTGATAAATCTGGAGCCGGTGAGCGTGGAAGCCGCGGTATCATTGCAGCACTGGGGCCAG
ATGGTAAGCCCTCCCGTATCGTAGTTATCTACACGACGGGGAGTCAGGCAACTATGGATGAACGAAATAG
ACAGATCGCTGAGATAGGTGCCTCACTGATTAAGCATTGGTAACTGTCAGACCAAGTTTACTCATATATA
CTTTAGATTGATTTAAAACTTCATTTTTAATTTAAAAGGATCTAGGTGAAGATCCTTTTTGATAATCTCA
TGACCAAAATCCCTTAACGTGAGTTTTCGTTCCACTGAGCGTCAGACCCCGTAGAAAAGATCAAAGGATC
TTCTTGAGATCCTTTTTTTCTGCGCGTAATCTGCTGCTTGCAAACAAAAAAACCACCGCTACCAGCGGTG
GTTTGTTTGCCGGATCAAGAGCTACCAACTCTTTTTCCGAAGGTAACTGGCTTCAGCAGAGCGCAGATAC
CAAATACTGTTCTTCTAGTGTAGCCGTAGTTAGGCCACCACTTCAAGAACTCTGTAGCACCGCCTACATA
CCTCGCTCTGCTAATCCTGTTACCAGTGGCTGCTGCCAGTGGCGATAAGTCGTGTCTTACCGGGTTGGAC
TCAAGACGATAGTTACCGGATAAGGCGCAGCGGTCGGGCTGAACGGGGGGTTCGTGCACACAGCCCAGCT
TGGAGCGAACGACCTACACCGAACTGAGATACCTACAGCGTGAGCTATGAGAAAGCGCCACGCTTCCCGA
AGGGAGAAAGGCGGACAGGTATCCGGTAAGCGGCAGGGTCGGAACAGGAGAGCGCACGAGGGAGCTTCCA
GGGGGAAACGCCTGGTATCTTTATAGTCCTGTCGGGTTTCGCCACCTCTGACTTGAGCGTCGATTTTTGT
GATGCTCGTCAGGGGGGCGGAGCCTATGGAAAAACGCCAGCAACGCGGCCTTTTTACGGTTCCTGGCCTT
TTGCTGGCCTTTTGCTCACATGTGAGGGCCTATTTCCCATGATTCCTTCATATTTGCATATACGATACAA
GGCTGTTAGAGAGATAATTGGAATTAATTTGACTGTAAACACAAAGATATTAGTACAAAATACGTGACGT
AGAAAGTAATAATTTCTTGGGTAGTTTGCAGTTTTAAAATTATGTTTTAAAATGGACTATCATATGCTTA
CCGTAACTTGAAAGTATTTCGATTTCTTGGCTTTATATATCTTGTGGAAAGGACGAAACACCGATTACTA
CTGAGTAAGAGCTGTTTTAGAGCTAGAAATAGCAAGTTAAAATAAGGCTAGTCCGTTATCAACTTGAAAA
AGTGGCACCGAGTCGGTGCTTTTTTGTTTTAGAGCTAGAAATAGCAAGTTAAAATAAGGCTAGTCCGTTT
TTAGCGCGTGCGCCAATTCTGCAGACAAATGGCTCTAGAGGTACC
