[The description below was written by a language model from this plasmid's Addgene catalogue record.]
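Description:
PX458_NFIL3_1 is a CRISPR plasmid built on the PX458 backbone that carries a guide RNA directed against the 3' end of the human NFIL3 gene (also known as E4BP4). It is propagated in E. coli as a high-copy plasmid under ampicillin selection, and the guide sequence was introduced by Gibson cloning. No feature table accompanies the record, so the individual elements of the construct are not itemised. PX458 is generally known as an all-in-one mammalian expression vector in which a U6 promoter drives the guide RNA scaffold and a separate cassette expresses Streptococcus pyogenes Cas9 linked through a 2A peptide to GFP, so transfected cells can be identified or sorted by fluorescence. The record itself does not confirm these parts for this particular plasmid.

The construct belongs to a CRISPR-based epitope tagging system designed to add a tag, currently FLAG, to endogenous proteins. In this approach the guide directs Cas9 to cut near the 3' end of the coding region of the target gene, so that a separately supplied homology donor can insert the tag in frame at the C-terminus of the native protein. The tagged DNA-binding protein, here the transcription factor NFIL3, can then be profiled by ChIP-seq using an antibody against the tag rather than a factor-specific antibody. The "_1" in the name suggests it may be one of several guides designed for this locus, though the record does not say so explicitly, and the donor template is not part of this plasmid.
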