Addgene plasmid #86348: PX458_NFIL3_1
Purpose: Encodes gRNA for 3' target of human NFIL3
Depositing lab: Eric Mendenhall & Richard M. Myers. Publication: CETCh-seq: CRISPR epitope tagging ChIP-seq of DNA-binding proteins. Savic D, Partridge EC, Newberry KM, Smith SB, Meadows SK, Roberts BS, Mackiewicz M, Mendenhall EM, Myers RM. Genome Res. 2015 Sep 9. 10.1101/gr.193540.115 PubMed 26355004.
Backbone
  Vector backbone: PX458
  Vector type: CRISPR
Growth in bacteria
  Bacterial resistance: Ampicillin, 100 μg/mL
  Growth temperature: 37°C
  Growth strain: DH5alpha
  Copy number: High Copy
Gene/Insert
  Gene/Insert name: gRNA against NFIL3
  gRNA/shRNA sequence: GATTACTACTGAGTAAGAGCT
  Species: H. sapiens (human)
  Entrez Gene: NFIL3 (a.k.a. E4BP4, IL3BP1, NF-IL3A, NFIL3A)
  Cloning method: Gibson Cloning
  Sequencing primers: 5′ pBR322ori-F
Terms and licenses: Academic/Nonprofit Terms; Industry Terms: Not Available to Industry
Depositor comments: Note: This plasmid is part of the Mendenhall and Meyers CRISPR-based Tagging system to add a tag (currently using FLAG) to endogenous proteins. Please see https://www.addgene.org/crispr/tagging/ for more details.
How to cite: PX458_NFIL3_1 was a gift from Eric Mendenhall & Richard M. Myers (Addgene plasmid # 86348 ; http://n2t.net/addgene:86348 ; RRID:Addgene_86348)
